Addgene plasmid #231596: pAV-H1promoter-2xTetO-High_ribosome_load-Tornado-2xALFA-10xSunTag-2xXbp1(S255A)
Purpose: Express high ribosome loading circular RNA translation reporter 2xALFATag-10xSunTag-2xXbp1(S255A) pause site under H1 promoter
Depositing lab: Marvin Tanenbaum. Depositing organization: Hubrecht Institute. Publication: Long-term imaging of individual ribosomes reveals ribosome cooperativity in mRNA translation. Madern MF, Yang S, Witteveen O, Segeren HA, Bauer M, Tanenbaum ME. Cell. 2025 Jan 23:S0092-8674(25)00045-5. doi: 10.1016/j.cell.2025.01.016. PubMed 39892379.
Backbone
  Vector backbone: pAV
  Vector type: Mammalian Expression
Growth in bacteria
  Bacterial resistance: Ampicillin, 100 μg/mL
  Growth temperature: 37°C
  Growth strain: DH5alpha
  Copy number: Unknown
Gene/Insert
  Gene/Insert name: Kozak sequence-Tornado-2xALFATag-10xSunTag-2xXbp1(S255A) pause sequence
  Species: Synthetic
  Cloning method: Gibson Cloning
Terms and licenses: Academic/Nonprofit Terms; Industry Terms: Not Available to Industry
How to cite: pAV-H1promoter-2xTetO-High_ribosome_load-Tornado-2xALFA-10xSunTag-2xXbp1(S255A) was a gift from Marvin Tanenbaum (Addgene plasmid # 231596 ; http://n2t.net/addgene:231596 ; RRID:Addgene_231596)
