[The description below was written by a language model from this plasmid's Addgene catalogue record and pLannotate feature annotations shown in this document.]
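Description:
pAV-H1promoter-2xTetO-High_ribosome_load-Tornado-2xALFA-10xSunTag-2xXbp1(S255A) is a 7.3 kb mammalian expression plasmid on the pAV backbone, built to produce a circular RNA translation reporter in cells. It is propagated in E. coli through a high-copy ColE1/pUC-type origin with ampicillin selection (AmpR under its own bla promoter), and also carries an f1 origin. The backbone retains fragments of AAV2 inverted terminal repeats. It also has a reverse-strand cassette in which the SV40 enhancer/early promoter drives a Tn5-derived neo gene, followed by a partial ble sequence, SV40 small t intron sequences and an SV40 poly(A) signal. This cassette would be expected to allow G418 selection in mammalian cells, although the record does not mention such use.

The payload is transcribed from the H1-2O2 promoter, a Pol III human H1 promoter variant containing two Tet operator sites, so expression can be made doxycycline-inducible in cells supplying Tet repressor. Downstream lies the Tornado system; only one twister ribozyme fragment is annotated. In this design, flanking self-cleaving ribozymes release an RNA whose ends are ligated by cellular machinery into a circle. The circularised RNA carries a Kozak sequence and an open reading frame encoding two ALFA tags, ten SunTag (GCN4 peptide) repeats and two copies of the Xbp1 translational pause sequence with the S255A substitution. The automated annotation detects only some of the GCN4 repeats and both XBP1 fragments. SunTag peptides emerging from ribosomes can be bound by a fluorescent scFv fusion, making nascent chains visible. The plasmid is the "high ribosome load" version, though the record does not say what determines that loading. It is intended for long-term imaging of ribosomes translating and pausing on single circular RNAs.
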