Features (pLannotate 1.2.2; 26 found; start..end, strand, type, name):
    229..323     +  promoter       H1-2O2 promoter: doxycycline-inducible variant of the human H1 RNA promoter (Henriksen et al., 2007)
    437..503     +  ncRNA          twister-P3 (fragment): Accession: RF03154 - type-P3 twister ribozyme
    656..712     +  CDS            GCN4_v4: GCN4 peptide optimized to improve solubility while preserving binding to an scFv-GFP fusion protein (Tanenbaum et al., 2014)
    818..892     +  CDS            XBP1 (fragment): XBP1_HUMAN - Also known as TREB5 From Homo sapiens (Human).
    893..949     +  CDS            GCN4 (fragment): GCN4_YEAST - Also known as AAS101 From Saccharomyces cerevisiae (strain ATCC 204508 / S288c) (Baker's yeast).
   1123..1146    +  CDS            GCN4_v4 (fragment): GCN4 peptide optimized to improve solubility while preserving binding to an scFv-GFP fusion protein (Tanenbaum et al., 2014)
   1415..1437    +  CDS            GCN4_v4 (fragment): GCN4 peptide optimized to improve solubility while preserving binding to an scFv-GFP fusion protein (Tanenbaum et al., 2014)
   1472..1549    +  CDS            XBP1 (fragment): XBP1_HUMAN - Also known as TREB5 From Homo sapiens (Human).
   1711..1731    +  misc_feature   MCS (fragment): pUC18/19 multiple cloning site
   1789..1910    +  polyA_signal   SV40 poly(A) signal: SV40 polyadenylation signal
   1959..2088    +  repeat_region  AAV2 ITR (fragment): inverted terminal repeat of adeno-associated virus serotype 2 inverted
   2111..2178    +  CDS            lacZα (fragment): LacZα fragment of β-galactosidase; lacZ fragment
   2209..2637    -  rep_origin     f1 ori (sequence partly withheld): f1 bacteriophage origin of replication; arrow indicates direction of (+) strand synthesis
   2664..2768    +  promoter       AmpR promoter: bla
   2769..3629    +  CDS            AmpR: β-lactamase; bla; confers resistance to ampicillin, carbenicillin, and related antibiotics
   3800..4388    +  rep_origin     ori: high-copy-number ColE1/pMB1/pBR322/pUC origin of replication
   4553..4601    -  repeat_region  AAV2 ITR (fragment): inverted terminal repeat of adeno-associated virus serotype 2 inverted
   4657..4791    -  polyA_signal   SV40 poly(A) signal: SV40 polyadenylation signal
   4814..4897    -  CDS            large T antigen (fragment): large T antigen from SV40 (simian virus 40)
   5216..5236    -  CDS            SV40 NLS: nuclear localization signal of SV40 (simian virus 40) large T antigen
   5366..5431    -  intron         small t intron: SV40 (simian virus 40) small t antigen intron
   5433..5507    -  CDS            small t antigen (fragment): SV40 (simian virus 40) small t antigen
   5510..5830    -  CDS            ble (fragment): BLE_KLEPN - Experimental evidence at protein level: Swiss-Prot protein existence level 1. Binding protein with a strong affinity to the bleomycin family of antibiotics. Binds to CL990; an antimitotic-antibiotic compound. From Klebsiella pneumoniae.
   5854..6645    -  CDS            neo: KKA2_KLEPN - Also known as kan, nptII. Experimental evidence at protein level: Swiss-Prot protein existence level 1. Resistance to kanamycin, neomycin, paromomycin, ribostamycin, butirosin and gentamicin B. From Klebsiella pneumoniae.
   6677..7000    -  CDS            tnpA (fragment): TN5P_ECOLX - Also known as tnp. Experimental evidence at protein level: Swiss-Prot protein existence level 1. Mediates transposition of transposon Tn5 by a 'cut and paste' mechanism. First, the monomeric transposase binds the 19 bp inverted DNA repeats flanking the transposon. Then, dimerization of the DNA- bound transposase creates a synaptic DNA complex. After nicking of the first DNA strand, excision of the transposon proceeds through a series of intermediates. The transposase then mediates the insertion of the transposon at a new site by strand transfer. The activity of the wild- type tran
   7002..72      -  promoter       SV40 promoter (across the origin): SV40 enhancer and early promoter
>Addgene plasmid #231596 | pAV-H1promoter-2xTetO-High_ribosome_load-Tornado-2xALFA-10xSunTag-2xXbp1(S255A) | addgene full sequence | sequence record 459551 | Addgene NGS Result
ATTGAGATGCATGCTTTGCATACTTCTGCCTGCTGGGGAGCCTGGGGACTTTCCACACCCTAACTGACAC
ACATTCCACAGCCGGATCCAAGGTCGGGCAGGAAGAACGCTGACGTCATCAACCCGCTCCAAGGAATCGC
GGGCCCAGTGTCACTAGGCGGGAACACCCAGCGCGCGTGCGCCCTGGCAGGAAGATGGCTGTGAGGGACA
GGGGAGTGGCGCCCTGCAATATTTGCATGTCGCTATGTGTTCTGGGAAATCACCATAAACGTGAAATCCC
TATCAGTGATAGAGACTTATAAGTTCCCTATCAGTGATAGAGATCCCGGTGCTCGCTTCGGCAGCACATA
TACTAGTCGACGACTCTAGCGTTTAAAGGTTCAGTCACAATTCACAGATAGCCACCATGGTACGCGTACT
GTCGACGTCGACGGGCCGCACTCGCCGGTCCCAAGCCCGGATAAAATGGGAGGGGGCGGGAAACCGCCTA
ACCATACCGAGTGCGGCCGCAGGATCTGGATCTGGAAGCAGGCTGGAGGAAGAGCTGAGGAGACGCCTGA
CTGAGCCAGGTGGCGGAGGTTCTAGTAGCAGACTGGAGGAGGAGCTGAGAAGAAGACTGACCGAGCCCGG
TGGTGGAGGCAGCACCGGTGCGGAAGAAGAACTTTTGAGCAAGAATTATCATCTTGAGAACGAAGTGGCT
CGTCTTAAGAAAGGTTCTGGCAGTGGAGAAGAACTGCTTTCAAAGAATTACCACCTGGAAAATGAGGTAG
CTAGACTGAAAAAGGGGAGCGGAAGTGGGGAGGAGTTGCTGAGCAAGGACCCCGTGCCCTACCAACCTCC
ATTCCTGTGTCAATGGGGCCGACATCAGCCAGCCTGGAAACCCTTGATGAATGAGGAGTTGCTGAGCAAA
AATTATCATTTGGAGAACGAAGTAGCACGACTAAAGAAAGGGTCCGGATCGGGTGAGGAGTTACTCTCGA
AAAATTATCATCTCGAAAACGAAGTGGCTCGGCTAAAAAAGGGCAGTGGTTCTGGAGAAGAGCTATTATC
TAAAAACTACCACCTCGAAAATGAGGTGGCACGCTTAAAAAAGGGAAGTGGCAGTGGTGAAGAGCTACTA
TCCAAGAATTATCATCTTGAGAACGAGGTAGCGCGTTTGAAGAAGGGTTCCGGCTCAGGAGAGGAACTGC
TCTCGAAGAACTATCATCTTGAAAATGAGGTCGCTCGATTAAAAAAGGGATCGGGCAGTGGTGAGGAACT
ACTTTCAAAGAATTACCACCTCGAAAACGAAGTAGCTCGATTAAAGAAAGGTTCAGGGTCGGGTGAAGAA
TTACTGAGTAAAAATTATCATCTGGAAAATGAGGTAGCGAGACTAAAAAAGGGGAGTGGTTCTGGCGAGG
AATTGCTATCGAAAAATTATCATCTTGAGAACGAAGTTGCTAGGCTCAAAAAGGGCTCAGGCTCAGGCGG
TAAGGACCCCGTGCCCTACCAACCTCCATTCCTGTGTCAATGGGGCCGACATCAGCCAGCCTGGAAACCC
TTGATGAATGGAGGCAGTGGTACCCCCAAGAAGAAGCGCAAGGTGAATGCCACCATGGCTAGCGCGGTCG
GCGTGGACTGTAGAACACTGCCAATGCCGGTCCCAAGCCCGGATAAAAGTGGAGGGTACAGTCCACGCTC
TAGAGCGGACTTCGGTCCGCTTTTTACTAGGACCTGCAGGCATGCAAGCTTGACGTCGGTTACCGATATC
CATATGGCGACCGCATCGATCTCGAGCCGAGGACTAGTAACTTGTTTATTGCAGCTTATAATGGTTACAA
ATAAAGCAATAGCATCACAAATTTCACAAATAAAGCATTTTTTTCACTGCATTCTAGTTGTGGTTTGTCC
AAACTCATCAATGTATCTTATCATGTCTTACGTAGATAAGTAGCATGGCGGGTTAATCATTAACTACAAG
GAACCCCTAGTGATGGAGTTGGCCACTCCCTCTCTGCGCGCTCGCTCGCTCACTGAGGCCGGGCGACCAA
AGGTCGCCCGACGCCCGGGCTTTGCCCGGGCGGCCTCAGTGAGCGAGCGAGCGCGCAGAGAGGGACAGAT
CTGCAGATCTGCTGGCGTAATAGCGAAGAGGCCCGCACCGATCGCCCTTCCCAACAGTTGCGCAGCCTGA
ATGGCGAATGGAAATTGTAAGCGTTAATATTTTGTTAAAATTCGCGTTAAATTTTTGTTAAATCAGCTCA
TTTTTTAACCAATAGGCCGAAATCGGCAAAATCCCTTATAAATCAAAAGAATAGACCGAGATAGGGT
[37 nt withheld, positions 2308-2344]
AAAGAACGTGGACTCCAACGTCAAAGG
[49 nt withheld, positions 2372-2420]
T
[91 nt withheld, positions 2422-2512]
G
[124 nt withheld, positions 2514-2637]
CAGGTGGCACTTTTCGGGGAAATGTGCGCGGAACCCCTATTTGTTTATTTTTCTAAATACATTCAAATAT
GTATCCGCTCATGAGACAATAACCCTGATAAATGCTTCAATAATATTGAAAAAGGAAGAGTATGAGTATT
CAACATTTCCGTGTCGCCCTTATTCCCTTTTTTGCGGCATTTTGCCTTCCTGTTTTTGCTCACCCAGAAA
CGCTGGTGAAAGTAAAAGATGCTGAAGATCAGTTGGGTGCACGAGTGGGTTACATCGAACTGGATCTCAA
CAGCGGTAAGATCCTTGAGAGTTTTCGCCCCGAAGAACGTTTTCCAATGATGAGCACTTTTAAAGTTCTG
CTATGTGGCGCGGTATTATCCCGTATTGACGCCGGGCAAGAGCAACTCGGTCGCCGCATACACTATTCTC
AGAATGACTTGGTTGAGTACTCACCAGTCACAGAAAAGCATCTTACGGATGGCATGACAGTAAGAGAATT
ATGCAGTGCTGCCATAACCATGAGTGATAACACTGCGGCCAACTTACTTCTGACAACGATCGGAGGACCG
AAGGAGCTAACCGCTTTTTTGCACAACATGGGGGATCATGTAACTCGCCTTGATCGTTGGGAACCGGAGC
TGAATGAAGCCATACCAAACGACGAGCGTGACACCACGATGCCTGTAGCAATGGCAACAACGTTGCGCAA
ACTATTAACTGGCGAACTACTTACTCTAGCTTCCCGGCAACAATTAATAGACTGGATGGAGGCGGATAAA
GTTGCAGGACCACTTCTGCGCTCGGCCCTTCCGGCTGGCTGGTTTATTGCTGATAAATCTGGAGCCGGTG
AGCGTGGGTCTCGCGGTATCATTGCAGCACTGGGGCCAGATGGTAAGCCCTCCCGTATCGTAGTTATCTA
CACGACGGGGAGTCAGGCAACTATGGATGAACGAAATAGACAGATCGCTGAGATAGGTGCCTCACTGATT
AAGCATTGGTAACTGTCAGACCAAGTTTACTCATATATACTTTAGATTGATTTAAAACTTCATTTTTAAT
TTAAAAGGATCTAGGTGAAGATCCTTTTTGATAATCTCATGACCAAAATCCCTTAACGTGAGTTTTCGTT
CCACTGAGCGTCAGACCCCGTAGAAAAGATCAAAGGATCTTCTTGAGATCCTTTTTTTCTGCGCGTAATC
TGCTGCTTGCAAACAAAAAAACCACCGCTACCAGCGGTGGTTTGTTTGCCGGATCAAGAGCTACCAACTC
TTTTTCCGAAGGTAACTGGCTTCAGCAGAGCGCAGATACCAAATACTGTTCTTCTAGTGTAGCCGTAGTT
AGGCCACCACTTCAAGAACTCTGTAGCACCGCCTACATACCTCGCTCTGCTAATCCTGTTACCAGTGGCT
GCTGCCAGTGGCGATAAGTCGTGTCTTACCGGGTTGGACTCAAGACGATAGTTACCGGATAAGGCGCAGC
GGTCGGGCTGAACGGGGGGTTCGTGCACACAGCCCAGCTTGGAGCGAACGACCTACACCGAACTGAGATA
CCTACAGCGTGAGCTATGAGAAAGCGCCACGCTTCCCGAAGGGAGAAAGGCGGACAGGTATCCGGTAAGC
GGCAGGGTCGGAACAGGAGAGCGCACGAGGGAGCTTCCAGGGGGAAACGCCTGGTATCTTTATAGTCCTG
TCGGGTTTCGCCACCTCTGACTTGAGCGTCGATTTTTGTGATGCTCGTCAGGGGGGCGGAGCCTATGGAA
AAACGCCAGCAACGCGGCCTTTTTACGGTTCCTGGCCTTTTGCTGGCCTTTTGCTCACATGTTCTTTCCT
GCGTTATCCCCTGATTCTGTGGATAACCGTATTACCGCCTTTGAGTGAGCTGATACCGCTCGCCGCAGCC
GAACGACCGAGCGCAGCGAGTCAGTGAGCGAGCGCGCAGAGAGGGAGTGGCCAACTCCATCACTAGGGGT
TCCTGGAGGGGTGGAGTCGTGACGTGAATTACGTCATAGGGTTAGGGAGGTCCTGGATCGATCCAGACAT
GATAAGATACATTGATGAGTTTGGACAAACCACAACTAGAATGCAGTGAAAAAAATGCTTTATTTGTGAA
ATTTGTGATGCTATTGCTTTATTTGTAACCATTATAAGCTGCAATAAACAAGTTAACAACAACAATTGCA
TTCATTTTATGTTTCAGGTTCAGGGGGAGGTGTGGGAGGTTTTTTAAAGCAAGTAAAACCTCTACAAATG
TGGTATGGCTGATTATGATCTCTAGTCAAGGCACTATACATCAAATATTCCTTATTAACCCCTTTACAAA
TTAAAAAGCTAAAGGTACACAATTTTTGAGCATAGTTATTAATAGCAGACACTCTATGCCTGTGTGGAGT
AAGAAAAAACAGTATGTTATGATTATAACTGTTATGCCTACTTATAAAGGTTACAGAATATTTTTCCATA
ATTTTCTTGTATAGCAGTGCAGCTTTTTCCTTTGTGGTGTAAATAGCAAAGCAAGCAAGAGTTCTATTAC
TAAACACAGCATGACTCAAAAAACTTAGCAATTCTGAAGGAAAGTCCTTGGGGTCTTCTACCTTTCTCTT
CTTTTTTGGAGGAGTAGAATGTTGAGAGTCAGCAGTAGCCTCATCATCACTAGATGGCATTTCTTCTGAG
CAAAACAGGTTTTCCTCATTAAAGGCATTCCACCACTGCTCCCATTCATCAGTTCCATAGGTTGGAATCT
AAAATACACAAACAATTAGAATCAGTAGTTTAACACATTATACACTTAAAAATTTTATATTTACCTTAGA
GCTTTAAATCTCTGTAGGTAGTTTGTCCAATTATGTCACACCACAGAAGTAAGGTTCCTTCACAAAGATC
CGGACCAAAGCGGCCATCGTGCCTCCCCACTCCTGCAGTTCGGGGGCATGGATGCGCGGATAGCCGCTGC
TGGTTTCCTGGATGCCGACGGATTTGCACTGCCGGTAGAACTCCGCGAGGTCGTCCAGCCTCAGGCAGCA
GCTGAACCAACTCGCGAGGGGATCGAGCCCGGGGTGGGCGAAGAACTCCAGCATGAGATCCCCGCGCTGG
AGGATCATCCAGCCGGCGTCCCGGAAAACGATTCCGAAGCCCAACCTTTCATAGAAGGCGGCGGTGGAAT
CGAAATCTCGTGATGGCAGGTTGGGCGTCGCTTGGTCGGTCATTTCGAACCCCAGAGTCCCGCTCAGAAG
AACTCGTCAAGAAGGCGATAGAAGGCGATGCGCTGCGAATCGGGAGCGGCGATACCGTAAAGCACGAGGA
AGCGGTCAGCCCATTCGCCGCCAAGCTCTTCAGCAATATCACGGGTAGCCAACGCTATGTCCTGATAGCG
GTCCGCCACACCCAGCCGGCCACAGTCGATGAATCCAGAAAAGCGGCCATTTTCCACCATGATATTCGGC
AAGCAGGCATCGCCATGGGTCACGACGAGATCCTCGCCGTCGGGCATGCGCGCCTTGAGCCTGGCGAACA
GTTCGGCTGGCGCGAGCCCCTGATGCTCTTCGTCCAGATCATCCTGATCGACAAGACCGGCTTCCATCCG
AGTACGTGCTCGCTCGATGCGATGTTTCGCTTGGTGGTCGAATGGGCAGGTAGCCGGATCAAGCGTATGC
AGCCGCCGCATTGCATCAGCCATGATGGATACTTTCTCGGCAGGAGCAAGGTGAGATGACAGGAGATCCT
GCCCCGGCACTTCGCCCAATAGCAGCCAGTCCCTTCCCGCTTCAGTGACAACGTCGAGCACAGCTGCGCA
AGGAACGCCCGTCGTGGCCAGCCACGATAGCCGCGCTGCCTCGTCCTGCAGTTCATTCAGGGCACCGGAC
AGGTCGGTCTTGACAAAAAGAACCGGGCGCCCCTGCGCTGACAGCCGGAACACGGCGGCATCAGAGCAGC
CGATTGTCTGTTGTGCCCAGTCATAGCCGAATAGCCTCTCCACCCAAGCGGCCGGAGAACCTGCGTGCAA
TCCATCTTGTTCAATCATGCGAAACGATCCTCATCCTGTCTCTTGATCAGATCTTGATCCCCTGCGCCAT
CAGATCCTTGGCGGCAAGAAAGCCATCCAGTTTACTTTGCAGGGCTTCCCAACCTTACCAGAGGGCGCCC
CAGCTGGCAATTCCGGTTCGCTTGCTGTCCATAAAACCGCCCAGTCTAGCTATCGCCATGTAAGCCCACT
GCAAGCTACCTGCTTTCTCTTTGCGCTTGCGTTTTCCCTTGTCCAGATAGCCCAGTAGCTGACATTCATC
CGGGGTCAGCACCGTTTCTGCGGACTGGCTTTCTACGTGTTCCGCTTCCTTTAGCAGCCCTTGCGCCCTG
AGTGCTTGCGGCAGCGTGAAGCTTTTTGCAAAAGCCTAGGCCTCCAAAAAAGCCTCCTCACTACTTCTGG
AATAGCTCAGAGGCCGAGGCGGCCTCGGCCTCTGCATAAATAAAAAAAATTAGTCAGCCATGGGGCGGAG
AATGGGCGGAACTGGGCGGAGTTAGGGGCGGGATGGGCGGAGTTAGGGGCGGGACTATGGTTGCTGACTA
ATTGAGATGCATGCTTTGCATACTTCTGCCTGCTGGGGAGCCTGGGGACTTTCCACACCTGGTTGCTGAC
TA
